>Addgene plasmid #213587 | pInducer-TAZ | addgene full sequence | sequence record 425010 | Addgene NGS Result
CGGGGGAGAATTAGATCGCGATGGGAAAAAATTCGGTTAAGGCCAGGGGGAAAGAAAAAATATAAATTAA
AACATATAGTATGGGCAAGCAGGGAGCTAGAACGATTCGCAGTTAATCCTGGCCTGTTAGAAACATCAGA
AGGCTGTAGACAAATACTGGGACAGCTACAACCATCCCTTCAGACAGGATCAGAAGAACTTAGATCATTA
TATAATACAGTAGCAACCCTCTATTGTGTGCATCAAAGGATAGAGATAAAAGACACCAAGGAAGCTTTAG
ACAAGATAGAGGAAGAGCAAAACAAAAGTAAGACCACCGCACAGCAAGCGGCCGGCCGCTGATCTTCAGA
CCTGGAGGAGGAGATATGAGGGACAATTGGAGAAGTGAATTATATAAATATAAAGTAGTAAAAATTGAAC
CATTAGGAGTAGCACCCACCAAGGCAAAGAGAAGAGTGGTGCAGAGAGAAAAAAGAGCAGTGGGAATAGG
AGCTTTGTTCCTTGGGTTCTTGGGAGCAGCAGGAAGCACTATGGGCGCAGCGTCAATGACGCTGACGGTA
CAGGCCAGACAATTATTGTCTGGTATAGTGCAGCAGCAGAACAATTTGCTGAGGGCTATTGAGGCGCAAC
AGCATCTGTTGCAACTCACAGTCTGGGGCATCAAGCAGCTCCAGGCAAGAATCCTGGCTGTGGAAAGATA
CCTAAAGGATCAACAGCTCCTGGGGATTTGGGGTTGCTCTGGAAAACTCATTTGCACCACTGCTGTGCCT
TGGAATGCTAGTTGGAGTAATAAATCTCTGGAACAGATTTGGAATCACACGACCTGGATGGAGTGGGACA
GAGAAATTAACAATTACACAAGCTTAATACACTCCTTAATTGAAGAATCGCAAAACCAGCAAGAAAAGAA
TGAACAAGAATTATTGGAATTAGATAAATGGGCAAGTTTGTGGAATTGGTTTAACATAACAAATTGGCTG
TGGTATATAAAATTATTCATAATGATAGTAGGAGGCTTGGTAGGTTTAAGAATAGTTTTTGCTGTACTTT
CTATAGTGAATAGAGTTAGGCAGGGATATTCACCATTATCGTTTCAGACCCACCTCCCAACCCCGAGGGG
ACCCGACAGGCCCGAAGGAATAGAAGAAGAAGGTGGAGAGAGAGACAGAGACAGATCCATTCGATTAGTG
AACGGATCGGCACTGCGTGCGCCAATTCTGCAGACAAATGGCAGTATTCATCCACAATTTTAAAAGAAAA
GGGGGGATTGGGGGGTACAGTGCAGGGGAAAGAATAGTAGACATAATAGCAACAGACATACAAACTAAAG
AATTACAAAAACAAATTACAAAAATTCAAAATTTTCGGGTTTATTACAGGGACAGCAGAGATCCAGTTTG
GTTAGTACCGGGCCCGCTCTAGTCCGGAATCAGTCCTGCTCCTCGGCCACGAAGTGCACGCAGTTGCCGG
CCGGGTCGCGCAGGGCGAACTCCCGCCCCCACGGCTGCTCGCCGATCTCGGTCATGGCCGGCCCGGAGGC
GTCCCGGAAGTTCGTGGACACGACCTCCGACCACTCGGCGTACAGCTCGTCCAGGCCGCGCACCCACACC
CAGGCCAGGGTGTTGTCCGGCACCACCTGGTCCTGGACCGCGCTGATGAACAGGGTCACGTCGTCCCGGA
CCACACCGGCGAAGTCGTCCTCCACGAAGTCCCGGGAGAACCCGAGCCGGTCGGTCCAGAACTCGACCGC
TCCGGCGACGTCGCGCGCGGTGAGCACCGGAACGGCACTGGTCAACTTGGCCATGGTGGCCCTCCTATAG
TGAGTCGTATTATACTATGCCGATATACTATGCCGATGATTAATTGTCAACACGTGCTGCAGGTCCGAGG
TTCTAGGCTAGCTTAAAGGAACCAATTCAGTCGACTGGATCCTTTACCACTCCCTATCAGTGATAGAGAA
AAGTGAAAGTCGAGTTTACCACTCCCTATCAGTGATAGAGAAAAGTGAAAGTCGAGTTTACCACTCCCTA
TCAGTGATAGAGAAAAGTGAAAGTCGAGTTTACCACTCCCTATCAGTGATAGAGAAAAGTGAAAGTCGAG
TGTTTACCACTCCCTATCAGTGATAGAGAAAAGTGAAAGTCGAGTTTACCACTCCCTATCAGTGATAGAG
AAAAGTGAAAGTCGAGTTTACCACTCCCTATCAGTGATAGAGAAAAGTGAAAGTCGAGCTCGGTACCCGG
GTCGAGGTAGGCGTGTACGGTGGGAGGCCTATATAAGCAGAGCTCGTTTAGTGAACCGTCAGATCGCCTG
GAGACGCCATCCACGCTGTTTTGACCTCCATAGAAGACACCGGGACCGATCCAGCCTACCGGTATGGCCT
ACCCATACGATGTTCCTGACTATGCGGGCTATCCCTATGACGTCCCGGACTATGCAGGATCCATGAATCC
GGCCTCGGCGCCCCCTCCGCTCCCGCCGCCTGGGCAGCAAGTGATCCACGTCACGCAGGACCTAGACACA
GACCTCGAAGCCCTCTTCAACTCTGTCATGAATCCGAAGCCTAGCTCGTGGCGGAAGAAGATCCTGCCGG
AGTCTTTCTTTAAGGAGCCTGATTCGGGCTCGCACTCGCGCCAGTCCAGCACCGACTCGTCGGGCGGCCA
CCCGGGGCCTCGACTGGCTGGGGGTGCCCAACATGTCCGCTCGCACTCGTCGCCCGCGTCCCTGCAGCTG
GGCACCGGCGCGGGTGCTGCGGGTAGCCCCGCGCAGCAGCACGCGCACCTCCGCCAGCAGTCCTACGACG
TGACCGACGAGCTGCCACTGCCCCCGGGCTGGGAGATGACCTTCACGGCCACTGGCCAGAGGTACTTCCT
CAATCACATAGAAAAAATCACCACATGGCAAGACCCTAGGAAGGCGATGAATCAGCCTCTGAATCATATG
AACCTCCACCCTGCCGTCAGTTCCACACCAGTGCCTCAGAGGTCCATGGCAGTATCCCAGCCAAATCTCG
TGATGAATCACCAACACCAGCAGCAGATGGCCCCCAGTACCCTGAGCCAGCAGAACCACCCCACTCAGAA
CCCACCCGCAGGGCTCATGAGTATGCCCAATGCGCTGACCACTCAGCAGCAGCAGCAGCAGAAACTGCGG
CTTCAGAGAATCCAGATGGAGAGAGAAAGGATTCGAATGCGCCAAGAGGAGCTCATGAGGCAGGAAGCTG
CCCTCTGTCGACAGCTCCCCATGGAAGCTGAGACTCTTGCCCCAGTTCAGGCTGCTGTCAACCCACCCAC
GATGACCCCAGACATGAGATCCATCACTAATAATAGCTCAGATCCTTTCCTCAATGGAGGGCCATATCAT
TCGAGGGAGCAGAGCACTGACAGTGGCCTGGGGTTAGGGTGCTACAGTGTCCCCACAACTCCGGAGGACT
TCCTCAGCAATGTGGATGAGATGGATACAGGAGAAAACGCAGGACAAACACCCATGAACATCAATCCCCA
ACAGACCCGTTTCCCTGATTTCCTTGACTGTCTTCCAGGAACAAACGTTGACTTAGGAACTTTGGAATCT
GAAGACCTGATCCCCCTCTTCAATGATGTAGAGTCTGCTCTGAACAAAAGTGAGCCCTTTCTAACCTGGC
TGTAAACGCGTAAGATCTGGCCTCCGCGCCGGGTTTTGGCGCCTCCCGCGGGCGCCCCCCTCCTCACGGC
GAGCGCTGCCACGTCAGACGAAGGGCGCAGCGAGCGTCCTGATCCTTCCGCCCGGACGCTCAGGACAGCG
GCCCGCTGCTCATAAGACTCGGCCTTAGAACCCCAGTATCAGCAGAAGGACATTTTAGGACGGGACTTGG
GTGACTCTAGGGCACTGGTTTTCTTTCCAGAGAGCGGAACAGGCGAGGAAAAGTAGTCCCTTCTCGGCGA
TTCTGCGGAGGGATCTCCGTGGGGCGGTGAACGCCGATGATTATATAAGGACGCGCCGGGTGTGGCACAG
CTAGTTCCGTCGCAGCCGGGATTTGGGTCGCGGTTCTTGTTTGTGGATCGCTGTGATCGTCACTTGGTGA
GTAGCGGGCTGCTGGGCTGGCCGGGGCTTTCGTGGCCGCCGGGCCGCTCGGTGGGACGGAAGCGTGTGGA
GAGACCGCCAAGGGCTGTAGTCTGGGTCCGCGAGCAAGGTTGCCCTGAACTGGGGGTTGGGGGGAGCGCA
GCAAAATGGCGGCTGTTCCCGAGTCTTGAATGGAAGACGCTTGTGAGGCGGGCTGTGAGGTCGTTGAAAC
AAGGTGGGGGGCATGGTGGGCGGCAAGAACCCAAGGTCTTGAGGCCTTCGCTAATGCGGGAAAGCTCTTA
TTCGGGTGAGATGGGCTGGGGCACCATCTGGGGACCCTGACGTGAAGTTTGTCACTGACTGGAGAACTCG
GTTTGTCGTCTGTTGCGGGGGCGGCAGTTATGGCGGTGCCGTTGGGCAGTGCACCCGTACCTTTGGGAGC
GCGCGCCCTCGTCGTGTCGTGACGTCACCCGTTCTGTTGGCTTATAATGCAGGGTGGGGCCACCTGCCGG
TAGGTGTGTGGTAGGCTTTTCTCCGTCGCAGGACGCAGGGTTCGGGCCTAGGGTAGGCTCTCCTGAATCG
ACAGGCGCCGGACCTCTGGTGAGGGGAGGGATAAGTGAGGCGTCAGTTTCTTTGGTCGGTTTTATGTACC
TATCTTCTTAAGTAGCTGAAGCTCCGGTTTTGAACTATGCGCTCGGGGTTGGCGAGTGTGTTTTGTGAAG
TTTTTTAGGCACCTTTTGAAATGTAATCATTTGGGTCAATATGTAATTTTCAGTGTTAGACTAGTAAATT
GTCCGCTAAATTCTGGCCGTTTTTGGCTTTTTTGTTAGACGGATCCATAACTTCGTATAATGTATGCTAT
ACGAAGTTATGCCACCATGTCTAGACTGGACAAGAGCAAAGTCATAAACGGAGCTCTGGAATTACTCAAT
GGTGTCGGTATCGAAGGCCTGACGACAAGGAAACTCGCTCAAAAGCTGGGAGTTGAGCAGCCTACCCTGT
ACTGGCACGTGAAGAACAAGCGGGCCCTGCTCGATGCCCTGCCAATCGAGATGCTGGACAGGCATCATAC
CCACTTCTGCCCCCTGGAAGGCGAGTCATGGCAAGACTTTCTGCGGAACAACGCCAAGTCATACCGCTGT
GCTCTCCTCTCACATCGCGACGGGGCTAAAGTGCATCTCGGCACCCGCCCAACAGAGAAACAGTACGAAA
CCCTGGAAAATCAGCTCGCGTTCCTGTGTCAGCAAGGCTTCTCCCTGGAGAACGCACTGTACGCTCTGTC
CGCCGTGGGCCACTTTACACTGGGCTGCGTATTGGAGGAACAGGAGCATCAAGTAGCAAAAGAGGAAAGA
GAGACACCTACCACCGATTCTATGCCCCCACTTCTGAGACAAGCAATTGAGCTGTTCGACCGGCAGGGAG
CCGAACCTGCCTTCCTTTTCGGCCTGGAACTAATCATATGTGGCCTGGAGAAACAGCTAAAGTGCGAAAG
CGGCGGGCCGACCGACGCCCTTGACGATTTTGACTTAGACATGCTCCCAGCCGATGCCCTTGACGACTTT
GACCTTGATATGCTGCCTGCTGACGCTCTTGACGATTTTGACCTTGACATGCTCCCCGGGTAAATAACTT
CGTATAGCATACATTATACGAAGTATGGCGCGCCAATTCCGCCCCTCTCCCTCCCCCCCCCCTAACGTTA
CTGGCCGAAGCCGCTTGGAATAAGGCCGGTGTGCGTTTGTCTATATGTTATTTTCCACCATATTGCCGTC
TTTTGGCAATGTGAGGGCCCGGAAACCTGGCCCTGTCTTCTTGACGAGCATTCCTAGGGGTCTTTCCCCT
CTCGCCAAAGGAATGCAAGGTCTGTTGAATGTCGTGAAGGAAGCAGTTCCTCTGGAAGCTTCTTGAAGAC
AAACAACGTCTGTAGCGACCCTTTGCAGGCAGCGGAACCCCCCACCTGGCGACAGGTGCCTCTGCGGCCA
AAAGCCACGTGTATAAGATACACCTGCAAAGGCGGCACAACCCCAGTGCCACGTTGTGAGTTGGATAGTT
GTGGAAAGAGTCAAATGGCTCTCCTCAAGCGTATTCAACAAGGGGCTGAAGGATGCCCAGAAGGTACCCC
ATTGTATGGGATCTGATCTGGGGCCTCGGTGCACATGCTTTACATGTGTTTAGTCGAGGTTAAAAAAACG
TCTAGGCCCCCCGAACCACGGGGACGTGGTTTTCCTTTGAAAAACACGATAATACCATGGCCACCGAGTA
CAAGCCCACGGTGCGCCTCGCCACCCGCGACGACGTCCCCCGGGCCGTACGCACCCTCGCCGCCGCGTTC
GCCGACTACCCCGCCACGCGCCACACCGTCGACCCGGACCGCCACATCGAGCGGGTCACCGAGCTGCAAG
AACTCTTCCTCACGCGCGTCGGGCTCGACATCGGCAAGGTGTGGGTCGCGGACGACGGCGCCGCGGTGGC
GGTCTGGACCACGCCGGAGAGCGTCGAAGCGGGGGCGGTGTTCGCCGAGATCGGCTCGCGCATGGCCGAG
TTGAGCGGTTCCCGGCTGGCCGCGCAGCAACAGATGGAAGGCCTCCTGGCGCCGCACCGGCCCAAGGAGC
CCGCGTGGTTCCTGGCCACCGTCGGCGTCTCGCCCGACCACCAGGGCAAGGGTCTGGGCAGCGCCGTCGT
GCTCCCCGGAGTGGAGGCGGCCGAGCGCGCTGGGGTGCCCGCCTTCCTGGAGACCTCCGCGCCCCGCAAC
CTCCCCTTCTACGAGCGGCTCGGCTTCACCGTCACCGCCGACGTCGAGGTGCCCGAAGGACCGCGCACCT
GGTGCATGACCCGCAAGCCCGGTGCCTGATTAATTAAGCGCGTCTGGAACAATCAACCTCTGGATTACAA
AATTTGTGAAAGATTGACTGGTATTCTTAACTATGTTGCTCCTTTTACGCTATGTGGATACGCTGCTTTA
ATGCCTTTGTATCATGCTATTGCTTCCCGTATGGCTTTCATTTTCTCCTCCTTGTATAAATCCTGGTTGC
TGTCTCTTTATGAGGAGTTGTGGCCCGTTGTCAGGCAACGTGGCGTGGTGTGCACTGTGTTTGCTGACGC
AACCCCCACTGGTTGGGGCATTGCCACCACCTGTCAGCTCCTTTCCGGGACTTTCGCTTTCCCCCTCCCT
ATTGCCACGGCGGAACTCATCGCCGCCTGCCTTGCCCGCTGCTGGACAGGGGCTCGGCTGTTGGGCACTG
ACAATTCCGTGGTGTTGTCGGGGAAGCTGACGTCCTTTCCATGGCTGCTCGCCTGTGTTGCCACCTGGAT
TCTGCGCGGGACGTCCTTCTGCTACGTCCCTTCGGCCCTCAATCCAGCGGACCTTCCTTCCCGCGGCCTG
CTGCCGGCTCTGCGGCCTCTTCCGCGTCTTCGCCTTCGCCCTCAGACGAGTCGGATCTCCCTTTGGGCCG
CCTCCCCGCCTGGAATTAATTCTGCAGTCGAGACCTAGAAAAACATGGAGCAATCACAAGTAGCAATACA
GCAGCTACCAATGCTGATTGTGCCTGGCTAGAAGCACAAGAGGAGGAGGAGGTGGGTTTTCCAGTCACAC
CTCAGGTACCTTTAAGACCAATGACTTACAAGGCAGCTGTAGATCTTAGCCACTTTTTAAAAGAAAAGAG
GGGACTGGAAGGGCTAATTCACTCCCAACGAAGACAAGATCTGCTTTTTGCTTGTACTGGGTCTCTCTGG
TTAGACCAGATCTGAGCCTGGGAGCTCTCTGGCTAACTAGGGAACCCACTGCTTAAGCCTCAATAAAGCT
TGCCTTGAGTGCTTCAAGTAGTGTGTGCCCGTCTGTTGTGTGACTCTGGTAACTAGAGATCCCTCAGACC
CTTTTAGTCAGTGTGGAAAATCTCTAGCAGTAGTAGTTCATGTCATCTTATTATTCAGTATTTATAACTT
GCAAAGAAATGAATATCAGAGAGTGAGAGGCCTTGACATTGTTTAAACCCGCTGATCAGCCTCGACTGTG
CCTTCTAGTTGCCAGCCATCTGTTGTTTGCCCCTTCCCCGTGCCTTCCTTGACCCTGGAAGGTGCCACTC
CCACTGTCCTTTCCTAATAAAATGAGGAAATTGCATCGCATTGTCTGAGTAGGTGTCATTCTATTCTGGG
GGGTGGGGTGGGGCAGGACAGCAAGGGGGAGGATTGGGAAGACAATAGCAGGCATGCTGGGGATGCGGTG
GGCTCTATGGCTTCTGAGGCGGAAAGAACCAGCTGGGGCTCTAGGGGGTATCCCC
[124 nt withheld, positions 8316-8439]
C
[91 nt withheld, positions 8441-8531]
A
[49 nt withheld, positions 8533-8581]
CCTTTGACGTTGGAGTCCACGTTCTTT
[37 nt withheld, positions 8609-8645]
ACCCTATCTCGGTCTATTCTTTTGATTTATAAGGGATTTTGCCGATTTCGGCCTATTGGTTAAAAAATGA
GCTGATTTAACAAAAATTTAACGCGAATTAATTCTGTGGAATGTGTGTCAGTTAGGGTGTGGAAAGTCCC
CAGGCTCCCCAGCAGGCAGAAGTATGCAAAGCATGCATCTCAATTAGTCAGCAACCAGGTGTGGAAAGTC
CCCAGGCTCCCCAGCAGGCAGAAGTATGCAAAGCATGCATCTCAATTAGTCAGCAACCATAGTCCCGCCC
CTAACTCCGCCCATCCCGCCCCTAACTCCGCCCAGTTCCGCCCATTCTCCGCCCCATGGCTGACTAATTT
TTTTTATTTATGCAGAGGCCGAGGCCGCCTCTGCCTCTGAGCTATTCCAGAAGTAGTGAGGAGGCTTTTT
TGGAGGCCTAGGCTTTTGCAAAAAGCTCCCGGGAGCTTGTATATCCATTTTCGGATCTGATCAGCACGTG
ATGAAAAAGCCTGAACTCACCGCGACGTGACCGCAAGGAATCGGTCAATACACTACATGGCGTGATTTCA
TATGCGCGATTGCTGATCCCCATGTGTATCACTGGCAAACTGTGATGGACGACACCGTCAGTGCGTCCGT
CGCGCAGGCTCTCGATGAGCTGATGCTTTGGGCCGAGGACTGCCCCGAAGTCCGGCACCTCGTGCACGCG
GATTTCGGCTCCAACAATGTCCTGACGGACAATGGCCGCATAACAGCGGTCATTGACTGGAGCGAGGCGA
TGTTCGGGGATTCCCAATACGAGGTCGCCAACATCTTCTTCTGGAGGCCGTGGTTGGCTTGTATGGAGCA
GCAGACGCGCTACTTCGAGCGGAGGCATCCGGAGCTTGCAGGATCGCCGCGGCTCCGGGCGTATATGCTC
CGCATTGGTCTTGACCAACTCTATCAGAGCTTGGTTGACGGCAATTTCGATGATGCAGCTTGGGCGCAGG
GTCGATGCGACGCAATCGTCCGATCCGGAGCCGGGACTGTCGGGCGTACACAAATCGCCCGCAGAAGCGC
GGCCGTCTGGACCGATGGCTGTGTAGAAGTACTCGCCGATAGTGGAAACCGACGCCCCAGCACTCGTCCG
AGGGCAAAGGAATAGCACGTGCTACGAGATTTCGATTCCACCGCCGCCTTCTATGAAAGGTTGGGCTTCG
GAATCGTTTTCCGGGACGCCGGCTGGATGATCCTCCAGCGCGGGGATCTCATGCTGGAGTTCTTCGCCCA
CCCCAACTTGTTTATTGCAGCTTATAATGGTTACAAATAAAGCAATAGCATCACAAATTTCACAAATAAA
GCATTTTTTTCACTGCATTCTAGTTGTGGTTTGTCCAAACTAATCAATGTATCTTATCATGTCTGTATAC
CGTCGACCTCTAGCTAGAGCTTGGCGTAATCATGGTCATAGCTGTTTCCTGTGTGAAATTGTTATCCGCT
CACAATTCCACACAACATACGAGCCGGAAGCATAAAGTGTAAAGCCTGGGGTGCCTAATGAGTGAGCTAA
CTCACATTAATTGCGTTGCGCTCACTGCCCGCTTTCCAGTCGGGAAACCTGTCGTGCCAGCTGCATTAAT
GAATCGGCCAACGCGCGGGGAGAGGCGGTTTGCGTATTGGGCGCTCTTCCGCTTCCTCGCTCACTGACTC
GCTGCGCTCGGTCGTTCGGCTGCGGCGAGCGGTATCAGCTCACTCAAAGGCGGTAATACGGTTATCCACA
GAATCAGGGGATAACGCAGGAAAGAACATGTGAGCAAAAGGCCAGCAAAAGGCCAGGAACCGTAAAAAGG
CCGCGTTGCTGGCGTTTTTCCATAGGCTCCGCCCCCCTGACGAGCATCACAAAAATCGACGCTCAAGTCA
GAGGTGGCGAAACCCGACAGGACTATAAAGATACCAGGCGTTTCCCCCTGGAAGCTCCCTCGTGCGCTCT
CCTGTTCCGACCCTGCCGCTTACCGGATACCTGTCCGCCTTTCTCCCTTCGGGAAGCGTGGCGCTTTCTC
ATAGCTCACGCTGTAGGTATCTCAGTTCGGTGTAGGTCGTTCGCTCCAAGCTGGGCTGTGTGCACTAACC
CCCCGTTCAGCCCGACCGCTGCGCCTTATCCGGTAACTATCGTCTTGAGTCCAACCCGGTAAGACACGAC
TTATCGCCACTGGCAGCAGCCACTGGTAACAGGATTAGCAGAGCGAGGTATGTAGGCGGTGCTACAGAGT
TCTTGAAGTGGTGGCCTAACTACGGCTACACTAGAAGAACAGTATTTGGTATCTGCGCTCTGCTGAAGCC
AGTTACCTTCGGAAAAAGAGTTGGTAGCTCTTGATCCGGCAAACAAACCACCGCTGGTAGCGGTGGTTTT
TTTGTTTGCAAGCAGCAGATTACGCGCAGAAAAAAAGGATCTCAAGAAGATCCTTTGATCTTTTCTACGG
GGTCTGACGCTCAGTGGAACGAAAACTCACGTTAAGGGATTTTGGTCATGAGATTATCAAAAAGGATCTT
CACCTAGATCCTTTTAAATTAAAAATGAAGTTTTAAATCAATCTAAAGTATATATGAGTAAACTTGGTCT
GACAGTTACCAATGCTTAATCAGTGAGGCACCTATCTCAGCGATCTGTCTATTTCGTTCATCCATAGTTG
CCTGACTCCCCGTCGTGTAGATAACTACGATACGGGAGGGCTTACCATCTGGCCCCAGTGCTGCAATGAT
ACCGCGAGACCCACGCTCACCGGCTCCAGATTTATCAGCAATAAACCAGCCAGCCGGAAGGGCCGAGCGC
AGAAGTGGTCCTGCAACTTTATCCGCCTCCATCCAGTCTATTAATTGTTGCCGGGAAGCTAGAGTAAGTA
GTTCGCCAGTTAATAGTTTGCGCAACGTTGTTGCCATTGCTACAGGCATCGTGGTGTCACGCTCGTCGTT
TGGTATGGCTTCATTCAGCTCCGGTTCCCAACGATCAAGGCGAGTTACATGATCCCCCATGTTGTGCAAA
AAAGCGGTTAGCTCCTTCGGTCCTCCGATCGTTGTCAGAAGTAAGTTGGCCGCAGTGTTATCACTCATGG
TTATGGCAGCACTGCATAATTCTCTTACTGTCATGCCATCCGTAAGATGCTTTTCTGTGACTGGTGAGTA
CTCAACCAAGTCATTCTGAGAATAGTGTATGCGGCGACCGAGTTGCTCTTGCCCGGCGTCAATACGGGAT
AATACCGCGCCACATAGCAGAACTTTAAAAGTGCTCATCATTGGAAAACGTTCTTCGGGGCGAAAACTCT
CAAGGATCTTACCGCTGTTGAGATCCAGTTCGATGTAACCCACTCGTGCACCCAACTGATCTTCAGCATC
TTTTACTTTCACCAGCGTTTCTGGGTGAGCAAAAACAGGAAGGCAAAATGCCGCAAAAAAGGGAATAAGG
GCGACACGGAAATGTTGAATACTCATACTCTTCCTTTTTCAATATTATTGAAGCATTTATCAGGGTTATT
GTCTCATGAGCGGATACATATTTGAATGTATTTAGAAAAATAAACAAATAGGGGTTCCGCGCACATTTCC
CCGAAAAGTGCCACCTGACGTCGACGGATCGGGAGATCAACTTGTTTATTGCAGCTTATAATGGTTACAA
ATAAAGCAATAGCATCACAAATTTCACAAATAAAGCATTTTTTTCACTGCATTCTAGTTGTGGTTTGTCC
AAACTCATCAATGTATCTTATCATGTCTGGATCAACTGGATAACTCAAGCTAACCAAAATCATCCCAAAC
TTCCCACCCCATACCCTATTACCACTGCCAATTACCTGTGGTTTCATTTACTCTAAACCTGTGATTCCTC
TGAATTATTTTCATTTTAAAGAAATTGTATTTGTTAAATATGTACTACAAACTTAGTAGTTGGAAGGGCT
AATTCACTCCCAAAGAAGACAAGATATCCTTGATCTGTGGATCTACCACACACAAGGCTACTTCCCTGAT
TAGCAGAACTACACACCAGGGCCAGGGGTCAGATATCCACTGACCTTTGGATGGTGCTACAAGCTAGTAC
CAGTTGAGCCAGATAAGGTAGAAGAGGCCAATAAAGGAGAGAACACCAGCTTGTTACACCCTGTGAGCCT
GCATGGGATGGATGACCCGGAGAGAGAAGTGTTAGAGTGGAGGTTTGACAGCCGCCTAGCATTTCATCAC
GTGGCCCGAGAGCTGCATCCGGAGTACTTCAAGAACTGCTGATATCGAGCTTGCTACAAGGGACTTTCCG
CTGGGGACTTTCCAGGGAGGCGTGGCCTGGGCGGGACTGGGGAGTGGCGAGCCCTCAGATCCTGCATATA
AGCAGCTGCTTTTTGCCTGTACTGGGTCTCTCTGGTTAGACCAGATCTGAGCCTGGGAGCTCTCTGGCTA
ACTAGGGAACCCACTGCTTAAGCCTCAATAAAGCTTGCCTTGAGTGCTTCAAGTAGTGTGTGCCCGTCTG
TTGTGTGACTCTGGTAACTAGAGATCCCTCAGACCCTTTTAGTCAGTGTGGAAAATCTCTAGCAGTGGCG
CCCGAACAGGGACTTGAAAGCGAAAGGGAAACCAGAGGAGCTCTCTCGACGCAGGACTCGGCTTGCTGAA
GCGCGCACGGCAAGAGGCGAGGGGCGGCGACTGGTGAGTACGCCAAAAATTTTGACTAGCGGAGGCTAGA
AGGAGAGAGATGGGTGCGAGAGCGTCAGTATTAAG
Features (pLannotate 1.2.2; 39 found; start..end, strand, type, name):
    488..721     +  misc_feature   RRE: The Rev response element (RRE) of HIV-1 allows for Rev-dependent mRNA export from the nucleus to the cytoplasm.
   1098..1198    +  CDS            Rev (fragment): human immunodeficiency virus 1 (HIV-1) Rev protein; rev; enhances nuclear export of unspliced and incompletely spliced viral mRNAs
   1248..1365    +  misc_feature   cPPT/CTS: central polypurine tract and central termination sequence of HIV-1
   1430..1804    -  CDS            BleoR: antibiotic-binding protein; Sh ble from Streptoalloteichus hindustanus; confers resistance to bleomycin, phleomycin, and Zeocin™
   1824..1871    -  promoter       EM7 promoter: synthetic bacterial promoter&nbsp
   1941..2213    +  protein_bind   tetracycline response element: contains seven copies of the tetracycline operator tetO tetracycline repressor TetR
   2224..2241    +  misc_feature   MCS (fragment): pUC18/19 multiple cloning site
   2246..2284    +  promoter       minimal CMV promoter: human cytomegalovirus (CMV) immediate early promoter
   2380..2442    +  CDS            3xHA (fragment): three tandem HA epitope tags
   2443..3642    +  CDS            WWTR1: WWTR1_HUMAN - Also known as TAZ. Experimental evidence at protein level: Swiss-Prot protein existence level 1. Transcriptional coactivator which acts as a downstream regulatory target in the Hippo signaling pathway that plays a pivotal role in organ size control and tumor suppression by restricting proliferation and promoting apoptosis (PubMed:11118213, PubMed:18227151). The core of this pathway is composed of a kinase cascade wherein STK3/MST2 and STK4/MST1, in complex with its regulatory protein SAV1, phosphorylates and activates LATS1/2 in complex with its regulatory protein MOB1, which in
   3659..4870    +  promoter       UbC promoter: human ubiquitin C promoter
   4877..4910    -  protein_bind   loxP: Cre-mediated recombination occurs in the 8-bp core sequence (GCATACAT). Cre recombinase
   4917..5614    +  CDS            rtTA3 (fragment): reverse tetracycline transactivator 3 activates expression from Tet-responsive promoters in the presence of doxycycline
   5544..5654    +  CDS            VP48: 3 tandem repeats of the minimal activation domain of herpes simplex virus VP16 (Cheng et al., 2013)
   5664..5694    +  protein_bind   loxP (fragment): Cre-mediated recombination occurs in the 8-bp core sequence (GCATACAT). Cre recombinase
   5712..6284    +  misc_feature   IRES: internal ribosome entry site (IRES) of the encephalomyocarditis virus (EMCV)
   6293..6889    +  CDS            PuroR: puromycin N-acetyltransferase; pac from Streptomyces alboniger; confers resistance to puromycin
   6911..7499    +  misc_feature   WPRE: woodchuck hepatitis virus posttranscriptional regulatory element
   7516..7704    +  CDS            nef (fragment): NEF_HV1Z2 - Experimental evidence at protein level: Swiss-Prot protein existence level 1. Extracellular Nef protein targets CD4(+) T-lymphocytes for apoptosis by interacting with CXCR4 surface receptors. From Human immunodeficiency virus type 1 group M subtype D (isolate Z2/CDC-Z34) (HIV-1).
   7706..7939    +  LTR            3' LTR (ΔU3): self-inactivating 3' long terminal repeat (LTR) from HIV-1
   8046..8270    +  polyA_signal   bGH poly(A) signal: bovine growth hormone polyadenylation signal
   8274..8295    +  promoter       SV40 promoter (fragment): SV40 enhancer and early promoter
   8316..8744    +  rep_origin     f1 ori (sequence partly withheld): f1 bacteriophage origin of replication; arrow indicates direction of (+) strand synthesis
   8758..9087    +  promoter       SV40 promoter: SV40 enhancer and early promoter
   9164..9780    +  CDS            HygR (fragment): aminoglycoside phosphotransferase from E. coli confers resistance to hygromycin
   9790..9915    +  CDS            ble (fragment): BLE_KLEPN - Experimental evidence at protein level: Swiss-Prot protein existence level 1. Binding protein with a strong affinity to the bleomycin family of antibiotics. Binds to CL990; an antimitotic-antibiotic compound. From Klebsiella pneumoniae.
   9910..9991    +  polyA_signal   SV40 poly(A) signal: SV40 polyadenylation signal
  10102..10124   -  protein_bind   lac operator (fragment): The lac repressor binds to the lac operator to inhibit transcription in E. coli. This inhibition can be relieved by adding lactose or isopropyl-β-D-thiogalactopyranoside (IPTG). lac repressor encoded by lacI
  10128..10158   -  promoter       lac promoter: promoter for the E. coli lac operon
  10173..10194   -  protein_bind   CAP binding site: CAP binding activates transcription in the presence of cAMP. E. coli catabolite activator protein
  10207..10299   -  CDS            lacI (fragment): lac repressor; lacI; The lac repressor binds to the lac operator to inhibit transcription in E. coli. This inhibition can be relieved by adding lactose or isopropyl-β-D-thiogalactopyranoside (IPTG).
  10482..11070   -  rep_origin     ori: high-copy-number ColE1/pMB1/pBR322/pUC origin of replication
  11241..12101   -  CDS            AmpR: β-lactamase; bla; confers resistance to ampicillin, carbenicillin, and related antibiotics
  12102..12206   -  promoter       AmpR promoter: bla
  12254..12388   +  polyA_signal   SV40 poly(A) signal: SV40 polyadenylation signal
  12555..12884   +  CDS            nef (fragment): NEF_HV1BR - Experimental evidence at protein level: Swiss-Prot protein existence level 1. Extracellular Nef protein targets CD4(+) T-lymphocytes for apoptosis by interacting with CXCR4 surface receptors (PubMed:14990729). From Human immunodeficiency virus type 1 group M subtype B (isolate BRU/LAI) (HIV-1).
  12932..13189   +  LTR            5' LTR (truncated): truncated 5' long terminal repeat (LTR) from HIV-1
  13236..13361   +  misc_feature   HIV-1 Ψ: packaging signal of human immunodeficiency virus type 1
  13345..313     +  CDS            HIV-1 gag (fragment) (across the origin): gag protein from human immunodeficiency virus 1; gag
