[The description below was written by a language model from this plasmid's Addgene catalogue record and pLannotate feature annotations shown in this document.]
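Description:
pInducer-TAZ is a single-vector, doxycycline-inducible lentiviral expression plasmid built on the p-Inducer10b backbone. It carries wild-type human TAZ (the WWTR1 gene product, a Hippo-pathway transcriptional coactivator) with an N-terminal 2xHA tag, cloned between retained AgeI and MluI sites. It is propagated in E. coli through a high-copy ColE1/pUC-type origin with ampicillin selection. The annotated sequence also contains an f1 origin, an EM7-driven bleomycin/Zeocin resistance gene upstream of the inducible promoter, and an SV40 promoter followed by hygromycin and ble resistance fragments. These appear to be backbone remnants, since puromycin is the only mammalian selectable marker the record lists.

The region between the LTRs holds the lentiviral elements and two expression units. The viral parts are a truncated 5' LTR, the Ψ packaging signal with a gag fragment, RRE, cPPT/CTS, WPRE and a self-inactivating ΔU3 3' LTR, so the integrated provirus lacks LTR promoter activity. In the first unit, a tetracycline response element with seven tetO copies fused to a minimal CMV promoter drives the HA-tagged TAZ open reading frame. The annotation software labels the tag as a partial 3xHA match, which fits the 2xHA stated in the catalogue entry. In the second unit, the constitutive human UbC promoter expresses rtTA3, flanked by loxP-type sites, followed by an EMCV IRES and the puromycin resistance gene. Transduced cells therefore make both the transactivator and the selection marker from one transcript. When doxycycline is added, rtTA3 binds the TRE and switches on TAZ expression.

The construct is intended for generating stable, puromycin-selected mammalian cell populations with regulated TAZ expression. It was deposited with a study of YAP1/TAZ-driven resistance to KRAS G12C inhibitors and its reversal by TEAD inhibition.
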