Addgene plasmid #213587: pInducer-TAZ
Purpose: Doxycycline inducible expression of TAZ wild type cDNA in mammalian cells
Depositing lab: Channing Der. Depositing organization: University of North Carolina at Chapel Hill. Publication: TEAD Inhibition Overcomes YAP1/TAZ-driven Primary and Acquired Resistance to KRASG12C Inhibitors. Edwards AC, Stalnecker CA, Jean Morales A, Taylor KE, Klomp JE, Klomp JA, Waters AM, Sudhakar N, Hallin J, Tang TT, Olson P, Post L, Christensen JG, Cox AD, Der CJ. Cancer Res. 2023 Nov 7. doi: 10.1158/0008-5472.CAN-23-2994. PubMed 37934103.
Backbone
  Vector backbone: p-Inducer10b
  Backbone size w/o insert (bp): 12153
  Vector type: Mammalian Expression, Lentiviral
  Selectable markers: Puromycin
Growth in bacteria
  Bacterial resistance: Ampicillin, 100 μg/mL
  Growth temperature: 37°C
  Growth strain: NEB Stable
  Copy number: High Copy
Gene/Insert
  Gene/Insert name: TAZ
  Species: H. sapiens (human)
  Insert size (bp): 1272
  Entrez Gene: WWTR1 (a.k.a. TAZ)
  Tag / fusion protein: 2xHA (N terminal on insert)
  Cloning method: Restriction Enzyme; 5′ cloning site Age1 (not destroyed); 3′ cloning site Mlu1 (not destroyed)
Terms and licenses: Academic/Nonprofit Terms; Industry Terms: Not Available to Industry
How to cite: pInducer-TAZ was a gift from Channing Der (Addgene plasmid # 213587 ; http://n2t.net/addgene:213587 ; RRID:Addgene_213587)
